Addgene plasmid #24014: pHD309-HYG-PUR
Purpose: (Empty Backbone)
Depositing lab: George Cross. Depositing organization: Rockefeller University.
Backbone
  Vector backbone: pHD309-HYG
  Backbone manufacturer: George Cross
  Backbone size (bp): 6145
  Selectable markers: Puromycin, Hygromycin
Growth in bacteria
  Bacterial resistance: Ampicillin, 100 μg/mL
  Growth temperature: 37°C
  Growth strain: DH5alpha
  Copy number: Unknown
Gene/Insert
  Gene/Insert name: None
  Cloning method: Restriction Enzyme
  Sequencing primers: 5′ Puro-F
Terms and licenses: Academic/Nonprofit Terms; Industry Terms: Not Available to Industry
Depositor comments: Targeting: B-Tubulin Regulation: None For more information see George Cross's website: http://tryps.rockefeller.edu/trypsru2_plasmids.html
How to cite: pHD309-HYG-PUR was a gift from George Cross (Addgene plasmid # 24014 ; http://n2t.net/addgene:24014 ; RRID:Addgene_24014)
