[The description below was written by a language model from this plasmid's Addgene catalogue record and pLannotate feature annotations shown in this document.]
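Description:
pHD309-HYG-PUR is an empty-backbone integration vector derived from pHD309-HYG, about 6.1 kb in size. The depositor's comments list its targeting locus as β-tubulin and its regulation as "None", and they point to a trypanosome plasmid resource. This suggests use in trypanosomatid parasites, although the record does not name a host organism. In E. coli the plasmid replicates from a high-copy ColE1/pUC-type origin and is selected with ampicillin through the β-lactamase gene and its native promoter. Short fragments of TcR, bom, rop and lacI also appear in the annotation. They look like non-functional remnants of pBR322-type ancestry rather than working parts. An SP6 promoter is also present, on the reverse strand.

The payload region opens with two adjacent β-tubulin coding fragments. The annotation software matched these to carrot and pond snail homologues, but such matches most likely reflect the strong conservation of tubulin, not the true source species. Given the stated targeting, these fragments presumably supply the homology for recombination into the host β-tubulin locus. Downstream, in the same orientation, lie a puromycin N-acetyltransferase gene (annotated as a fragment) and a full-length hygromycin phosphotransferase gene, matching the two selectable markers in the catalogue. No promoter or RNA-processing element driving these markers is annotated. The "Regulation: None" note implies constitutive rather than inducible expression, possibly through read-through transcription at the integration site, though the record does not say so. No insert is present. The plasmid serves as a restriction-cloning backbone for stable genomic integration with puromycin and/or hygromycin selection.
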