Features (pLannotate 1.2.2; 12 found; start..end, strand, type, name):
      3..557     +  CDS            TUBB1 (fragment): TBB1_DAUCA - Experimental evidence at protein level: Swiss-Prot protein existence level 1. Tubulin is the major constituent of microtubules. It binds two moles of GTP, one at an exchangeable site on the beta chain and one at a non-exchangeable site on the alpha chain. From Daucus carota (Wild carrot).
    559..846     +  CDS            TBB_LYMST (fragment): Experimental evidence at transcript level: Swiss-Prot protein existence level 2. Tubulin is the major constituent of microtubules. It binds two moles of GTP, one at an exchangeable site on the beta chain and one at a non-exchangeable site on the alpha chain. From Lymnaea stagnalis (Great pond snail) (Helix stagnalis).
   1112..1711    +  CDS            PuroR (fragment): puromycin N-acetyltransferase; pac from Streptomyces; confers resistance to puromycin
   1990..3015    +  CDS            HygR: aminoglycoside phosphotransferase from E. coli; aph(4)-Ia; confers resistance to hygromycin
   3373..3391    -  promoter       SP6 promoter: promoter for bacteriophage SP6 RNA polymerase
   3620..3895    +  CDS            TcR (fragment): tetracycline efflux protein; tet; confers resistance to tetracycline
   3895..3945    -  misc_feature   bom (fragment): basis of mobility region from pBR322
   4047..4082    -  CDS            rop (fragment): Rop protein, which maintains plasmids at low copy number; rop
   4177..4281    +  promoter       AmpR promoter: bla
   4282..5142    +  CDS            AmpR: β-lactamase; bla; confers resistance to ampicillin, carbenicillin, and related antibiotics
   5313..5901    +  rep_origin     ori: high-copy-number ColE1/pMB1/pBR322/pUC origin of replication
   6084..3       +  CDS            lacI (fragment) (across the origin): lac repressor; lacI; The lac repressor binds to the lac operator to inhibit transcription in E. coli. This inhibition can be relieved by adding lactose or isopropyl-β-D-thiogalactopyranoside (IPTG).
>Addgene plasmid #24014 | pHD309-HYG-PUR | depositor full sequence | sequence record 11285 | Author sequence
CTGACCGTATCATGATGACTTTCTCCATCATCCCATCCCCCAAGGTGTCCGACACTGTCGTCGAGCCGTA
CAATACGACTCTCTCCGTGCACCAACTTGTGGAAAACTCCGATGAGTCGATGTGCATTGACAACGAGGCA
CTGTACGATATTTGCTTCCGCACCCTGAAACTGACAACACCAACGTTCGGTGACCTGAACCACTTGGTGT
CTGCTGTTGTGTCCGGCGTCACCTGCTGCCTGCGCTTCCCTGGTCAGTTGAACTCTGACCTCCGTAAGTT
GGCTGTGAACCTTGTCCCATTCCCGCGTCTGCACTTCTTCATGATGGGCTTCGCCCCGCTGACCAGCCGC
GGCTCGCAGCAGTACCGCGGTCTCTCCGTGCCCGAGCTAACGCAGCAGATGTTCGATGCGAAAAACATGA
TGCAAGCTGCAGATCCTCGTCACGGCCGCTACCTGACAGCGTCTGCACTCTTCCGCGGCCGCATGTCGAC
GAAGGAGGTTGATGAGCAGATGCTGAACGTGCAGAACAAGAACTCGTCCTACTTCATTGAGTGGATCGAT
CCCGAACAACATCAAGTCCTCTGTTTGCGATATCCCACCCAAGGGACTCAAGATGGCTGTCACCTTCATT
GGCAACAACACCTGCATCCAGGAGATGTTCCGCCGTGTGGGAGAGCAGTTCACCCTCATGTTCCGTCGCA
AGGCGTTCTTGCACTGGTACACTGGCGAGGGTATGGACGAGATGGAATTCACGGAGGCAGAGTCCAACAT
GAACGATCTCGTGTCTGAGTACCAGCAGTACCAGGATGCCACGATTGAGGAGGAGGGCGAGTTCGACGAG
GAGGAGCAATACTAGACGCGGACGGGGCATTTCCCGTTCGTCATTAGCAGTAGGTAATGAAGATGCTCGA
GGGTGCTCAAGCTGTGTAGCGCACGCGTTTCCTTACATATTTCTCTAACAGGCACGGAAGCCTAACAAAT
ACACTTGGCTTATTTTTTTGCCCCCTCATGTCTTGTACAAATATTTGCGATAGCTTAGCTATCAGCCACA
TTAATCAAACAAGTATACCAACAAGCCCGAAAACATAAACTCAACTGCAACGAAGCTTACCATGACCGAG
TACAAGCCCACGGTGCGCCTCGCCACCCGCGACGACGTCCCCAGGGCCGTACGCACCCTCGCCGCCGCGT
TCGCCGACTACCCCGCCACGCGCCACACCGTCGATCCAGACCGCCACATCGAGCGGGTCACCGAGCTGCA
AGAACTCTTCCTCACGCGCGTCGGGCTCGACATCGGCAAGGTGTGGGTCGCGGACGACGGCGCAGCAGTG
GCGGTCTGGACCACGCCGGAGAGCGTCGAAGCGGGGGCGGTGTTCGCCGAGATCGGCCCGCGCATGGCCG
AGTTGAGCGGTTCCCGGCTGGCCGCGCAGCAACAGATGGAAGGCCTCCTGGCGCCGCACCGGCCCAAGGA
GCCCGCGTGGTTCCTGGCCACCGTCGGCGTCTCGCCCGACCACCAGGGCAAGGGTCTGGGCAGCGCCGTC
GTGCTCCCCGGAGTGGAGGCGGCCGAGCGCGCCGGGGTGCCCGCCTTCCTGGAGACCTCCGCGCCCCGCA
ACCTCCCCTTCTACGAGCGGCTCGGCTTCACCGTCACCGCCGACGTCGAGGTGCCCGAAGGACCGCGCAC
CTGGTGCATGACCCGCAAGCCCGGTGCCTGAGGATCCTGCCCATTTGGCTTTTCCCTTGTCTCGTGTCTT
TTCCGTGGAAAGGTTCCCGGAGTAATCTGATGGCACAGCAGGGAGGTGCGCCTGCAGGTTGGTTAGGAAG
GGGGGATGATGTAAAAGAAGAAAATGGGGGGATTCGAGCCCGGGCACAGCAAGGTCTTCTGAAATTCATG
TTTTTTTTTTTTTTACTCTGCATTGCAGTCTCCGCTCTTATTTAGTTTTGCTTTACGTAAGGTCTCGTTG
CTGCCATAAAATAAGCTCTAGAACTAGTGATGAAAAAGCCTGAACTCACCGCGACGTCTGTCGAGAAGTT
TCTGATCGAAAAGTTCGACAGCGTCTCCGACCTGATGCAGCTCTCGGAGGGCGAAGAATCTCGTGCTTTC
AGCTTCGATGTAGGAGGGCGTGGATATGTCCTGCGGGTAAATAGCTGCGCCGATGGTTTCTACAAAGATC
GTTATGTTTATCGGCACTTTGCATCGGCCGCGCTCCCGATTCCGGAAGTGCTTGACATTGGGGAATTCAG
CGAGAGCCTGACCTATTGCATCTCCCGCCGTGCACAGGGTGTCACGTTGCAAGACCTGCCTGAAACCGAA
CTGCCCGCTGTTCTGCAGCCGGTCGCGGAGGCCATGGATGCGATCGCTGCGGCCGATCTTAGCCAGACGA
GCGGGTTCGGCCCATTCGGACCGCAAGGAATCGGTCAATACACTACATGGCGTGATTTCATATGCGCGAT
TGCTGATCCCCATGTGTATCACTGGCAAACTGTGATGGACGACACCGTCAGTGCGTCCGTCGCGCAGGCT
CTCGATGAGCTGATGCTTTGGGCCGAGGACTGCCCCGAAGTCCGGCACCTCGTGCACGCGGATTTCGGCT
CCAACAATGTCCTGACGGACAATGGCCGCATAACAGCGGTCATTGACTGGAGCGAGGCGATGTTCGGGGA
TTCCCAATACGAGGTCGCCAACATCTTCTTCTGGAGGCCGTGGTTGGCTTGTATGGAGCAGCAGACGCGC
TACTTCGAGCGGAGGCATCCGGAGCTTGCAGGATCGCCGCGGCTCCGGGCGTATATGCTCCGCATTGGTC
TTGACCAACTCTATCAGAGCTTGGTTGACGGCAATTTCGATGATGCAGCTTGGGCGCAGGGTCGATGCGA
CGCAATCGTCCGATCCGGAGCCGGGACTGTCGGGCGTACACAAATCGCCCGCAGAAGCGCGGCCGTCTGG
ACCGATGGCTGTGTAGAAGTACTCGCCGATAGTGGAAACCGACGCCCCAGCACTCGTCCGAGGGCAAAGG
AATAGAGTAGATGCCGACCGGGATCGATCCCCCGATCCTAACACCGGGTTGTGTGGCCAAAATTGTTCTG
TAGTCGCTGTGAGTTGACACGGCTAGTGCTTATGATTTTCCTCGCGTGTGGTGCCTGTACTCAGCCCTAT
GCCTTATTTGCAACACATTTACGTACAGCGCACAAGAGAAGAGAAGATCACTTGAAGATAATAAATATAG
GGTTGTAGGCATCTTGTTTAACTCAAATTTTCTCGTCTTGGTGTGTCGACATGATTGAAATAGTGCCACC
AGTTGTGTTTGATGCGTTTGTTATCTATGCAGTATTCTGCAAGGCCTTGCAAGGCCTTGCAGGCATGCAA
GCTAGCTTGTATTCTATAGTGTCACCTAAATCGTATGTGTATGATACATAAGGTTATGTATTAATTGTAG
CCGCGTTCTAACGACAATATGTACAAGCCTAATTGTGTAGCATCTGGCTTACTGAAGCAGACCCTATCAT
CTCTCTCGTAAACTGCCGTCAGAGTCGGTTTGGTTGGACGAACCTTCTGAGTTTCTGGTAACGCCGTTCC
GCACCCCGGAAATGGTCAGCGAACCAATCAGCAGGGTCATCGCTAGCCAGATCCTCTACGCCGGACGCAT
CGTGGCCGGCATCACCGGCGCCACAGGTGCGGTTGCTGGCGCCTATATCGCCGACATCACCGATGGGGAA
GATCGGGCTCGCCACTTCGGGCTCATGAGCGCTTGTTTCGGCGTGGGTATGGTGGCAGGCCCCGTGGCCG
GGGGACTGTTGGGCGCCATCTCCTTGCACCATTCCTTGCGGCGGCGGTGCTCAACGGCCTCAACCTACTA
CTGGGCTGCTTCCTAATGCAGGAGTCGCATAAGGGAGAGCGTCGATATGGTGCACTCTCAGTACAATCTG
CTCTGATGCCGCATAGTTAAGCCAGCCCCGACACCCGCCAACACCCGCTGACGCGCCCTGACGGGCTTGT
CTGCTCCCGGCATCCGCTTACAGACAAGCTGTGACCGTCTCCGGGAGCTGCATGTGTCAGAGGTTTTCAC
CGTCATCACCGAAACGCGCGAGACGAAAGGGCCTCGTGATACGCCTATTTTTATAGGTTAATGTCATGAT
AATAATGGTTTCTTAGACGTCAGGTGGCACTTTTCGGGGAAATGTGCGCGGAACCCCTATTTGTTTATTT
TTCTAAATACATTCAAATATGTATCCGCTCATGAGACAATAACCCTGATAAATGCTTCAATAATATTGAA
AAAGGAAGAGTATGAGTATTCAACATTTCCGTGTCGCCCTTATTCCCTTTTTTGCGGCATTTTGCCTTCC
TGTTTTTGCTCACCCAGAAACGCTGGTGAAAGTAAAAGATGCTGAAGATCAGTTGGGTGCACGAGTGGGT
TACATCGAACTGGATCTCAACAGCGGTAAGATCCTTGAGAGTTTTCGCCCCGAAGAACGTTTTCCAATGA
TGAGCACTTTTAAAGTTCTGCTATGTGGCGCGGTATTATCCCGTATTGACGCCGGGCAAGAGCAACTCGG
TCGCCGCATACACTATTCTCAGAATGACTTGGTTGAGTACTCACCAGTCACAGAAAAGCATCTTACGGAT
GGCATGACAGTAAGAGAATTATGCAGTGCTGCCATAACCATGAGTGATAACACTGCGGCCAACTTACTTC
TGACAACGATCGGAGGACCGAAGGAGCTAACCGCTTTTTTGCACAACATGGGGGATCATGTAACTCGCCT
TGATCGTTGGGAACCGGAGCTGAATGAAGCCATACCAAACGACGAGCGTGACACCACGATGCCTGTAGCA
ATGGCAACAACGTTGCGCAAACTATTAACTGGCGAACTACTTACTCTAGCTTCCCGGCAACAATTAATAG
ACTGGATGGAGGCGGATAAAGTTGCAGGACCACTTCTGCGCTCGGCCCTTCCGGCTGGCTGGTTTATTGC
TGATAAATCTGGAGCCGGTGAGCGTGGGTCTCGCGGTATCATTGCAGCACTGGGGCCAGATGGTAAGCCC
TCCCGTATCGTAGTTATCTACACGACGGGGAGTCAGGCAACTATGGATGAACGAAATAGACAGATCGCTG
AGATAGGTGCCTCACTGATTAAGCATTGGTAACTGTCAGACCAAGTTTACTCATATATACTTTAGATTGA
TTTAAAACTTCATTTTTAATTTAAAAGGATCTAGGTGAAGATCCTTTTTGATAATCTCATGACCAAAATC
CCTTAACGTGAGTTTTCGTTCCACTGAGCGTCAGACCCCGTAGAAAAGATCAAAGGATCTTCTTGAGATC
CTTTTTTTCTGCGCGTAATCTGCTGCTTGCAAACAAAAAAACCACCGCTACCAGCGGTGGTTTGTTTGCC
GGATCAAGAGCTACCAACTCTTTTTCCGAAGGTAACTGGCTTCAGCAGAGCGCAGATACCAAATACTGTC
CTTCTAGTGTAGCCGTAGTTAGGCCACCACTTCAAGAACTCTGTAGCACCGCCTACATACCTCGCTCTGC
TAATCCTGTTACCAGTGGCTGCTGCCAGTGGCGATAAGTCGTGTCTTACCGGGTTGGACTCAAGACGATA
GTTACCGGATAAGGCGCAGCGGTCGGGCTGAACGGGGGGTTCGTGCACACAGCCCAGCTTGGAGCGAACG
ACCTACACCGAACTGAGATACCTACAGCGTGAGCTATGAGAAAGCGCCACGCTTCCCGAAGGGAGAAAGG
CGGACAGGTATCCGGTAAGCGGCAGGGTCGGAACAGGAGAGCGCACGAGGGAGCTTCCAGGGGGAAACGC
CTGGTATCTTTATAGTCCTGTCGGGTTTCGCCACCTCTGACTTGAGCGTCGATTTTTGTGATGCTCGTCA
GGGGGGCGGAGCCTATGGAAAAACGCCAGCAACGCGGCCTTTTTACGGTTCCTGGCCTTTTGCTGGCCTT
TTGCTCACATGTTCTTTCCTGCGTTATCCCCTGATTCTGTGGATAACCGTATTACCGCCTTTGAGTGAGC
TGATACCGCTCGCCGCAGCCGAACGACCGAGCGCAGCGAGTCAGTGAGCGAGGAAGCGGAAGAGCGCCCA
ATACGCAAACCGCCTCTCCCCGCGCGTTGGCCGATTCATTAATGCAG
