>Addgene plasmid #24014 | pHD309-HYG-PUR | addgene partial sequence | sequence record 30008 | 24014 with Puro-F 5'-GCAACCTCCCTTCTACGAGC
CCGACGTCGAGGTGCCCGAAGGACCGCGCACCTGGTGCATGACCCGCAAGCCCGGTGCCTGAGGATCCTG
CCCATTTGGCTTTTCCCTTGTCTCGTGTCTTTTCCGTGGAAAGGTTCCCGGAGTAATCTGATGGCACAGC
AGGGAGGTGCGCCTGCAGGTTGGTTAGGAAGGGGGGATGATGTAAAAGAAGAAAATGGGGGGATTCGAGC
CCGGGCACAGCAAGGTCTTCTGAAATTCATGTTTTTTTTTTTTTTACTCTGCATTGCAGTCTCCGCTCTT
ATTTAGTTTTGCTTTACGTAAGGTCTCGTTGCTGCCATAAAATAAGCTCTAGAACTAGTGATGAAAAAGC
CTGAACTCACCGCGACGTCTGTCGAGAAGTTTCTGATCGAAAAGTTCGACAGCGTCTCCGACCTGATGCA
GCTCTCGGAGGGCGAAGAATCTCGTGCTTTCAGCTTCGATGTAGGAGGGCGTGGATATGTCCTGCGGGTA
AATAGCTGCGCCGATGGTTTCTACAAAGATCGTTATGTTTATCGGCACTTTGCATCGGCCGCGCTCCCGA
TTCCGGAAGTGCTTGACATTGGGGAATTCAGCGAGAGCCTGACCTATTGCATCTCCCGCCGTGCACAGGG
TGTCAC
